>Addgene plasmid #185197 | pST_CAHS1_PARRC_101-189_noLink (pBS0653) | addgene full sequence | sequence record 366782 | Addgene NGS Result
GATCGGGAGATCTCCCGATCCCCTATGGTGCACTCTCAGTACAATCTGCTCTGATGCCGCATAGTTAAGC
CAGTATCTGCTCCCTGCTTGTGTGTTGGAGGTCGCTGAGTAGTGCGCGAGCAAAATTTAAGCTACAACAA
GGCAAGGCTTGACCGACAATTGCATGAAGAATCTGCTTAGGGTTAGGCGTTTTGCGCTGCTTCGCGATGT
ACGGGCCAGATATACGCGTTGACATTGATTATTGACTAGTTATTAATAGTAATCAATTACGGGGTCATTA
GTTCATAGCCCATATATGGAGTTCCGCGTTACATAACTTACGGTAAATGGCCCGCCTGGCTGACCGCCCA
ACGACCCCCGCCCATTGACGTCAATAATGACGTATGTTCCCATAGTAACGCCAATAGGGACTTTCCATTG
ACGTCAATGGGTGGAGTATTTACGGTAAACTGCCCACTTGGCAGTACATCAAGTGTATCATATGCCAAGT
ACGCCCCCTATTGACGTCAATGACGGTAAATGGCCCGCCTGGCATTATGCCCAGTACATGACCTTATGGG
ACTTTCCTACTTGGCAGTACATCTACGTATTAGTCATCGCTATTACCATGGTGATGCGGTTTTGGCAGTA
CATCAATGGGCGTGGATAGCGGTTTGACTCACGGGGATTTCCAAGTCTCCACCCCATTGACGTCAATGGG
AGTTTGTTTTGGCACCAAAATCAACGGGACTTTCCAAAATGTCGTAACAACTCCGCCCCATTGACGCAAA
TGGGCGGTAGGCGTGTACGGTGGGAGGTCTATATAAGCAGAGCTCTCTGGCTAACTAGAGAACCCACTGC
TTACTGGCTTATCGAAATTAATACGACTCACTATAGGGAGACCCAAGCTGGCTAGCCACCATGGCCAAAA
CGCGCGAACAGGAGATGCTGTCTGCTAACTATCAAAAAGAAGTTGAGCGCAAAACTGAAGCCTATCGGAA
GCAGCAAGAAGTGGAGGCAGACAAAATTCGGAAAGAGCTGGAAAAGCAGCATCTGCGTAAAGATATTGTA
GAGATGGCAATCGAAAACCAGAAAAAAATGATTGATGTCGAAAGCCGTTATGCAAAAAAAGATATGGACC
GCGAACGTGTGAAAGTCCGTATGATGCTCGAGCAGTGATGAATTGCCAATTGAAATTTGACGGCCTATGT
CACTGAAACTATCCAAACACCCCATGTCGATACTGAACGTATCGACGCATACCTCCTTCCTTGAAAACGC
ACAATCATACAACTGGGCACATAATGCGTACGCCCATCTAGTACACCCATCTCTGTAGGTCCAGTTCAAG
AGCTGGAAGAGCACCCTCCACTTACCCGCTGATCAGCCTCGACTGTGCCTTCTAGTTGCCAGCCATCTGT
TGTTTGCCCCTCCCCCGTGCCTTCCTTGACCCTGGAAGGTGCCACTCCCACTGTCCTTTCCTAATAAAAT
GAGGAAATTGCATCGCATTGTCTGAGTAGGTGTCATTCTATTCTGGGGGGTGGGGTGGGGCAGGACAGCA
AGGGGGAGGATTGGGAAGACAATAGCAGGCATGCTGGGGATGCGGTGGGCTCTATGGCTTCTGAGGCGGA
AAGAACCAGCTGGGGCTCTAGGGGGTATCCCC
[124 nt withheld, positions 1643-1766]
C
[91 nt withheld, positions 1768-1858]
A
[49 nt withheld, positions 1860-1908]
CCTTTGACGTTGGAGTCCACGTTCTTT
[37 nt withheld, positions 1936-1972]
ACCCTATCTCGGTCTATTCTTTTGATTTATAAGGGATTTTGCCGATTTCGGCCTATTGGTTAAAAAATGA
GCTGATTTAACAAAAATTTAACGCGAATTAATTCTGTGGAATGTGTGTCAGTTAGGGTGTGGAAAGTCCC
CAGGCTCCCCAGCAGGCAGAAGTATGCAAAGCATGCATCTCAATTAGTCAGCAACCAGGTGTGGAAAGTC
CCCAGGCTCCCCAGCAGGCAGAAGTATGCAAAGCATGCATCTCAATTAGTCAGCAACCATAGTCCCGCCC
CTAACTCCGCCCATCCCGCCCCTAACTCCGCCCAGTTCCGCCCATTCTCCGCCCCATGGCTGACTAATTT
TTTTTATTTATGCAGAGGCCGAGGCCGCCTCTGCCTCTGAGCTATTCCAGAAGTAGTGAGGAGGCTTTTT
TGGAGGCCTAGGCTTTTGCAAAAAGCTCCCGGGAGCTTGTATATCCATTTTCGGATCTGATCAGCACGTG
TTGACAATTAATCATCGGCATAGTATATCGGCATAGTATAATACGACAAGGTGAGGAACTAAACCATGGC
CAAGTTGACCAGTGCCGTTCCGGTGCTCACCGCGCGCGACGTCGCCGGAGCGGTCGAGTTCTGGACCGAC
CGGCTCGGGTTCTCCCGGGACTTCGTGGAGGACGACTTCGCCGGTGTGGTCCGGGACGACGTGACCCTGT
TCATCAGCGCGGTCCAGGACCAGGTGGTGCCGGACAACACCCTGGCCTGGGTGTGGGTGCGCGGCCTGGA
CGAGCTGTACGCCGAGTGGTCGGAGGTCGTGTCCACGAACTTCCGGGACGCCTCCGGGCCGGCCATGACC
GAGATCGGCGAGCAGCCGTGGGGGCGGGAGTTCGCCCTGCGCGACCCGGCCGGCAACTGCGTGCACTTCG
TGGCCGAGGAGCAGGACTGACACGTGCTACGAGATTTCGATTCCACCGCCGCCTTCTATGAAAGGTTGGG
CTTCGGAATCGTTTTCCGGGACGCCGGCTGGATGATCCTCCAGCGCGGGGATCTCATGCTGGAGTTCTTC
GCCCACCCCAACTTGTTTATTGCAGCTTATAATGGTTACAAATAAAGCAATAGCATCACAAATTTCACAA
ATAAAGCATTTTTTTCACTGCATTCTAGTTGTGGTTTGTCCAAACTCATCAATGTATCTTATCATGTCTG
TATACCGTCGACCTCTAGCTAGAGCTTGGCGTAATCATGGTCATAGCTGTTTCCTGTGTGAAATTGTTAT
CCGCTCACAATTCCACACAACATACGAGCCGGAAGCATAAAGTGTAAAGCCTGGGGTGCCTAATGAGTGA
GCTAACTTACATTAATTGCGTTGCGCTCACTGCCCGCTTTCCAGTCGGGAAACCTGTCGTGCCAGCTGCA
TTAATGAATCGGCCAACGCGCGGGGAGAGGCGGTTTGCGTATTGGGCGCTCTTCCGCTTCCTCGCTCACT
GACTCGCTGCGCTCGGTCGTTCGGCTGCGGCGAGCGGTATCAGCTCACTCAAAGGCGGTAATACGGTTAT
CCACAGAATCAGGGGATAACGCAGGAAAGAACATGTGAGCAAAAGGCCAGCAAAAGGCCAGGAACCGTAA
AAAGGCCGCGTTGCTGGCGTTTTTCCATAGGCTCCGCCCCCCTGACGAGCATCACAAAAATCGACGCTCA
AGTCAGAGGTGGCGAAACCCGACAGGACTATAAAGATACCAGGCGTTTCCCCCTGGAAGCTCCCTCGTGC
GCTCTCCTGTTCCGACCCTGCCGCTTACCGGATACCTGTCCGCCTTTCTCCCTTCGGGAAGCGTGGCGCT
TTCTCATAGCTCACGCTGTAGGTATCTCAGTTCGGTGTAGGTCGTTCGCTCCAAGCTGGGCTGTGTGCAC
GAACCCCCCGTTCAGCCCGACCGCTGCGCCTTATCCGGTAACTATCGTCTTGAGTCCAACCCGGTAAGAC
ACGACTTATCGCCACTGGCAGCAGCCACTGGTAACAGGATTAGCAGAGCGAGGTATGTAGGCGGTGCTAC
AGAGTTCTTGAAGTGGTGGCCTAACTACGGCTACACTAGAAGAACAGTATTTGGTATCTGCGCTCTGCTG
AAGCCAGTTACCTTCGGAAAAAGAGTTGGTAGCTCTTGATCCGGCAAACAAACCACCGCTGGTAGCGGTG
GTTTTTTTGTTTGCAAGCAGCAGATTACGCGCAGAAAAAAAGGATCTCAAGAAGATCCTTTGATCTTTTC
TACGGGGTCTGACGCTCAGTGGAACGAAAACTCACGTTAAGGGATTTTGGTCATGAGATTATCAAAAAGG
ATCTTCACCTAGATCCTTTTAAATTAAAAATGAAGTTTTAAATCAATCTAAAGTATATATGAGTAAACTT
GGTCTGACAGTTACCAATGCTTAATCAGTGAGGCACCTATCTCAGCGATCTGTCTATTTCGTTCATCCAT
AGTTGCCTGACTCCCCGTCGTGTAGATAACTACGATACGGGAGGGCTTACCATCTGGCCCCAGTGCTGCA
ATGATACCGCGAGACCCACGCTCACCGGCTCCAGATTTATCAGCAATAAACCAGCCAGCCGGAAGGGCCG
AGCGCAGAAGTGGTCCTGCAACTTTATCCGCCTCCATCCAGTCTATTAATTGTTGCCGGGAAGCTAGAGT
AAGTAGTTCGCCAGTTAATAGTTTGCGCAACGTTGTTGCCATTGCTACAGGCATCGTGGTGTCACGCTCG
TCGTTTGGTATGGCTTCATTCAGCTCCGGTTCCCAACGATCAAGGCGAGTTACATGATCCCCCATGTTGT
GCAAAAAAGCGGTTAGCTCCTTCGGTCCTCCGATCGTTGTCAGAAGTAAGTTGGCCGCAGTGTTATCACT
CATGGTTATGGCAGCACTGCATAATTCTCTTACTGTCATGCCATCCGTAAGATGCTTTTCTGTGACTGGT
GAGTACTCAACCAAGTCATTCTGAGAATAGTGTATGCGGCGACCGAGTTGCTCTTGCCCGGCGTCAATAC
GGGATAATACCGCGCCACATAGCAGAACTTTAAAAGTGCTCATCATTGGAAAACGTTCTTCGGGGCGAAA
ACTCTCAAGGATCTTACCGCTGTTGAGATCCAGTTCGATGTAACCCACTCGTGCACCCAACTGATCTTCA
GCATCTTTTACTTTCACCAGCGTTTCTGGGTGAGCAAAAACAGGAAGGCAAAATGCCGCAAAAAAGGGAA
TAAGGGCGACACGGAAATGTTGAATACTCATACTCTTCCTTTTTCAATATTATTGAAGCATTTATCAGGG
TTATTGTCTCATGAGCGGATACATATTTGAATGTATTTAGAAAAATAAACAAATAGGGGTTCCGCGCACA
TTTCCCCGAAAAGTGCCACCTGACGTCGACG
Features (pLannotate 1.2.2; 21 found; start..end, strand, type, name):
     24..76      -  misc_feature   bom (fragment): basis of mobility region from pBR322
    231..610     +  enhancer       CMV enhancer: human cytomegalovirus immediate early enhancer
    611..814     +  promoter       CMV promoter: human cytomegalovirus (CMV) immediate early promoter
    810..843     +  LTR            5' LTR (truncated) (fragment): truncated 5' long terminal repeat (LTR) from HIV-1
    859..877     +  promoter       T7 promoter: promoter for bacteriophage T7 RNA polymerase
    910..1155    +  CDS            CAHS 86272 (fragment): CAHS2_HYPDU - Also known as CAHS-b From Hypsibius dujardini (Water bear) (Macrobiotus dujardini).
   1373..1597    +  polyA_signal   bGH poly(A) signal: bovine growth hormone polyadenylation signal
   1601..1622    +  promoter       SV40 promoter (fragment): SV40 enhancer and early promoter
   1643..2071    +  rep_origin     f1 ori (sequence partly withheld): f1 bacteriophage origin of replication; arrow indicates direction of (+) strand synthesis
   2085..2414    +  promoter       SV40 promoter: SV40 enhancer and early promoter
   2462..2509    +  promoter       EM7 promoter: synthetic bacterial promoter&nbsp
   2528..2902    +  CDS            BleoR: antibiotic-binding protein; Sh ble from Streptoalloteichus hindustanus; confers resistance to bleomycin, phleomycin, and Zeocin™
   2912..3037    +  CDS            ble (fragment): BLE_KLEPN - Experimental evidence at protein level: Swiss-Prot protein existence level 1. Binding protein with a strong affinity to the bleomycin family of antibiotics. Binds to CL990; an antimitotic-antibiotic compound. From Klebsiella pneumoniae.
   3032..3153    +  polyA_signal   SV40 poly(A) signal: SV40 polyadenylation signal
   3226..3242    -  protein_bind   lac operator: The lac repressor binds to the lac operator to inhibit transcription in E. coli. This inhibition can be relieved by adding lactose or isopropyl-β-D-thiogalactopyranoside (IPTG). lac repressor encoded by lacI
   3250..3280    -  promoter       lac promoter: promoter for the E. coli lac operon
   3295..3316    -  protein_bind   CAP binding site: CAP binding activates transcription in the presence of cAMP. E. coli catabolite activator protein
   3329..3421    -  CDS            lacI (fragment): lac repressor; lacI; The lac repressor binds to the lac operator to inhibit transcription in E. coli. This inhibition can be relieved by adding lactose or isopropyl-β-D-thiogalactopyranoside (IPTG).
   3604..4192    -  rep_origin     ori: high-copy-number ColE1/pMB1/pBR322/pUC origin of replication
   4363..5223    -  CDS            AmpR: β-lactamase; bla; confers resistance to ampicillin, carbenicillin, and related antibiotics
   5224..5328    -  promoter       AmpR promoter: bla
