[The description below was written by a language model from this plasmid's Addgene catalogue record and pLannotate feature annotations shown in this document.]
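Description:
pST_CAHS1_PARRC_101-189_noLink (pBS0653) is a 5.4 kb mammalian expression plasmid, built by Gibson cloning on a backbone recorded as YK 02. It carries a 453 bp insert derived from the tardigrade protein CAHS1 of P. richtersi. The name suggests a construct based on residues 101–189 without a linker, but the record does not explain the exact design. In E. coli it is maintained at high copy through a ColE1/pUC-type origin and selected with ampicillin via the bla gene and its native promoter. An f1 origin and remnants of lac regulatory sequence and the pBR322 bom region are also present.

The insert sits downstream of the human CMV immediate-early enhancer and promoter and is followed by the bovine growth hormone polyadenylation signal, giving strong constitutive expression in transfected mammalian cells. A T7 promoter lies just upstream of the coding region. Automated annotation recognised only part of the insert, as a fragment resembling a CAHS protein from Hypsibius dujardini. This reflects homology among cytoplasmic abundant heat-soluble proteins rather than a different source species. No epitope tags or secretion signal are annotated. The short HIV-1 LTR and second SV40 promoter hits are small fragments and probably annotation artefacts. A separate cassette places the Sh ble gene under tandem SV40 early and EM7 promoters with an SV40 poly(A) signal, allowing Zeocin selection in mammalian cells or bacteria.

The plasmid was made to test whether proteins from extremotolerant organisms attenuate apoptosis in human cells. The depositor describes this construct as one of the top performers in that assay, protecting cells from apoptosis, with pSecTag2 B serving as the negative control.
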