Addgene plasmid #185197: pST_CAHS1_PARRC_101-189_noLink (pBS0653)
Purpose: For the mammalian expression of the tardigrade protein CAHS1_PARRC_101-189_noLink. This is one of the top performing targets in our apoptosis assay (it protected from apoptosis).
Depositing lab: Pamela Silver. Depositing organization: Harvard Medical School. Publication: Natural and Designed Proteins Inspired by Extremotolerant Organisms Can Form Condensates and Attenuate Apoptosis in Human Cells. Veling MT, Nguyen DT, Thadani NN, Oster ME, Rollins NJ, Brock KP, Bethel NP, Lim S, Baker D, Way JC, Marks DS, Chang RL, Silver PA. ACS Synth Biol. 2022 Mar 18;11(3):1292-1302. doi: 10.1021/acssynbio.1c00572. Epub 2022 Feb 18. PubMed 35176859.
Backbone
  Vector backbone: YK 02
  Vector type: Mammalian Expression
Growth in bacteria
  Bacterial resistance: Ampicillin, 100 μg/mL
  Growth temperature: 37°C
  Growth strain: DH5alpha
  Copy number: High Copy
Gene/Insert
  Gene/Insert name: CAHS1_PARRC_101-189_noLink
  Species: P. richtersi
  Insert size (bp): 453
  Cloning method: Gibson Cloning
Terms and licenses: Academic/Nonprofit Terms; Industry Terms: Not Available to Industry
Depositor comments: This is one of the top performing targets in our apoptosis assay (it protected from apoptosis). See supplemental table 2 in our paper to see its performance in our assay. The negative control for this assay is pSecTag2 B which can be obtained from Thermo here https://www.thermofisher.com/order/catalog/product/V90020
How to cite: pST_CAHS1_PARRC_101-189_noLink (pBS0653) was a gift from Pamela Silver (Addgene plasmid # 185197 ; http://n2t.net/addgene:185197 ; RRID:Addgene_185197)
